>Addgene plasmid #90522 | ACTR1A C9.5 gRNA | addgene full sequence | sequence record 183557 | Addgene NGS Result
GCGAGTCAGTGAGCGAGGAAGCGGAAGAGCGCCCAATACGCAAACCGCCTCTCCCCGCGCGTTGGCCGAT
TCATTAATGCAGCTGGCACGACAGGTTTCCCGACTGGAAAGCGGGCAGTGAGCGCAACGCAATTAATGTG
AGTTAGCTCACTCATTAGGCACCCCAGGCTTTACACTTTATGCTTCCGGCTCGTATGTTGTGTGGAATTG
TGAGCGGATAACAATTTCACACAGGAAACAGCTATGACCATGATTACGCCAAGCGCGCAATTAACCCTCA
CTAAAGGGAACAAAAGCTGGAGCTGCAAGCTTAATGTAGTCTTATGCAATACTCTTGTAGTCTTGCAACA
TGGTAACGATGAGTTAGCAACATGCCTTACAAGGAGAGAAAAAGCACCGTGCATGCCGATTGGTGGAAGT
AAGGTGGTACGATCGTGCCTTATTAGGAAGGCAACAGACGGGTCTGACATGGATTGGACGAACCACTGAA
TTGCCGCATTGCAGAGATATTGTATTTAAGTGCCTAGCTCGATACATAAACGGGTCTCTCTGGTTAGACC
AGATCTGAGCCTGGGAGCTCTCTGGCTAACTAGGGAACCCACTGCTTAAGCCTCAATAAAGCTTGCCTTG
AGTGCTTCAAGTAGTGTGTGCCCGTCTGTTGTGTGACTCTGGTAACTAGAGATCCCTCAGACCCTTTTAG
TCAGTGTGGAAAATCTCTAGCAGTGGCGCCCGAACAGGGACTTGAAAGCGAAAGGGAAACCAGAGGAGCT
CTCTCGACGCAGGACTCGGCTTGCTGAAGCGCGCACGGCAAGAGGCGAGGGGCGGCGACTGGTGAGTACG
CCAAAAATTTTGACTAGCGGAGGCTAGAAGGAGAGAGATGGGTGCGAGAGCGTCAGTATTAAGCGGGGGA
GAATTAGATCGCGATGGGAAAAAATTCGGTTAAGGCCAGGGGGAAAGAAAAAATATAAATTAAAACATAT
AGTATGGGCAAGCAGGGAGCTAGAACGATTCGCAGTTAATCCTGGCCTGTTAGAAACATCAGAAGGCTGT
AGACAAATACTGGGACAGCTACAACCATCCCTTCAGACAGGATCAGAAGAACTTAGATCATTATATAATA
CAGTAGCAACCCTCTATTGTGTGCATCAAAGGATAGAGATAAAAGACACCAAGGAAGCTTTAGACAAGAT
AGAGGAAGAGCAAAACAAAAGTAAGACCACCGCACAGCAAGCGGCCGCTGATCTTCAGACCTGGAGGAGG
AGATATGAGGGACAATTGGAGAAGTGAATTATATAAATATAAAGTAGTAAAAATTGAACCATTAGGAGTA
GCACCCACCAAGGCAAAGAGAAGAGTGGTGCAGAGAGAAAAAAGAGCAGTGGGAATAGGAGCTTTGTTCC
TTGGGTTCTTGGGAGCAGCAGGAAGCACTATGGGCGCAGCGTCAATGACGCTGACGGTACAGGCCAGACA
ATTATTGTCTGGTATAGTGCAGCAGCAGAACAATTTGCTGAGGGCTATTGAGGCGCAACAGCATCTGTTG
CAACTCACAGTCTGGGGCATCAAGCAGCTCCAGGCAAGAATCCTGGCTGTGGAAAGATACCTAAAGGATC
AACAGCTCCTGGGGATTTGGGGTTGCTCTGGAAAACTCATTTGCACCACTGCTGTGCCTTGGAATGCTAG
TTGGAGTAATAAATCTCTGGAACAGATTTGGAATCACACGACCTGGATGGAGTGGGACAGAGAAATTAAC
AATTACACAAGCTTAATACACTCCTTAATTGAAGAATCGCAAAACCAGCAAGAAAAGAATGAACAAGAAT
TATTGGAATTAGATAAATGGGCAAGTTTGTGGAATTGGTTTAACATAACAAATTGGCTGTGGTATATAAA
ATTATTCATAATGATAGTAGGAGGCTTGGTAGGTTTAAGAATAGTTTTTGCTGTACTTTCTATAGTGAAT
AGAGTTAGGCAGGGATATTCACCATTATCGTTTCAGACCCACCTCCCAACCCCGAGGGGACCCAGAGAGG
GCCTATTTCCCATGATTCCTTCATATTTGCATATACGATACAAGGCTGTTAGAGAGATAATTAGAATTAA
TTTGACTGTAAACACAAAGATATTAGTACAAAATACGTGACGTAGAAAGTAATAATTTCTTGGGTAGTTT
GCAGTTTTAAAATTATGTTTTAAAATGGACTATCATATGCTTACCGTAACTTGAAAGTATTTCGATTTCT
TGGCTTTATATATCTTGTGGAAAGGACGAAACACCGGGATCCGGTGTGATTAAAGCGTTTAAGAGCTATG
CTGGAAACAGCATAGCAAGTTTAAATAAGGCTAGTCCGTTATCAACTTGAAAAAGTGGCACCGAGTCGGT
GCTTTTTTTGAATTCTAGATCTTGAGACAAATGGCAGTATTCATCCACAATTTTAAAAGAAAAGGGGGGA
TTGGGGGGTACAGTGCAGGGGAAAGAATAGTAGACATAATAGCAACAGACATACAAACTAAAGAATTACA
AAAACAAATTACAAAAATTCAAAATTTTCGGGTTTATTACAGGGACAGCAGAGATCCACTTTGGCGCCGG
CTCGAGTGGCTCCGGTGCCCGTCAGTGGGCAGAGCGCACATCGCCCACAGTCCCCGAGAAGTTGGGGGGA
GGGGTCGGCAATTGAACCGGTGCCTAGAGAAGGTGGCGCGGGGTAAACTGGGAAAGTGATGTCGTGTACT
GGCTCCGCCTTTTTCCCGAGGGTGGGGGAGAACCGTATATAAGTGCAGTAGTCGCCGTGAACGTTCTTTT
TCGCAACGGGTTTGCCGCCAGAACACAGGTGTCGTGACGCGGGATCCGCCACCATGACCGAGTACAAGCC
CACGGTGCGCCTCGCCACCCGCGACGACGTCCCCAGGGCCGTACGCACCCTCGCCGCCGCGTTCGCCGAC
TACCCCGCCACGCGCCACACCGTCGATCCGGACCGCCACATCGAGCGGGTCACCGAGCTGCAAGAACTCT
TCCTCACGCGCGTCGGGCTCGACATCGGCAAGGTGTGGGTCGCGGACGACGGCGCCGCGGTGGCGGTCTG
GACCACGCCGGAGAGCGTCGAAGCGGGGGCGGTGTTCGCCGAGATCGGCCCGCGCATGGCCGAGTTGAGC
GGTTCCCGGCTGGCCGCGCAGCAACAGATGGAAGGCCTCCTGGCGCCGCACCGGCCCAAGGAGCCCGCGT
GGTTCCTGGCCACCGTCGGAGTCTCGCCCGACCACCAGGGCAAGGGTCTGGGCAGCGCCGTCGTGCTCCC
CGGAGTGGAGGCGGCCGAGCGCGCCGGGGTGCCCGCCTTCCTGGAGACCTCCGCGCCCCGCAACCTCCCC
TTCTACGAGCGGCTCGGCTTCACCGTCACCGCCGACGTCGAGGTGCCCGAAGGACCGCGCACCTGGTGCA
TGACCCGCAAGCCCGGTGCCTGAACGCGTTAAGTCGACAATCAACCTCTGGATTACAAAATTTGTGAAAG
ATTGACTGGTATTCTTAACTATGTTGCTCCTTTTACGCTATGTGGATACGCTGCTTTAATGCCTTTGTAT
CATGCTATTGCTTCCCGTATGGCTTTCATTTTCTCCTCCTTGTATAAATCCTGGTTGCTGTCTCTTTATG
AGGAGTTGTGGCCCGTTGTCAGGCAACGTGGCGTGGTGTGCACTGTGTTTGCTGACGCAACCCCCACTGG
TTGGGGCATTGCCACCACCTGTCAGCTCCTTTCCGGGACTTTCGCTTTCCCCCTCCCTATTGCCACGGCG
GAACTCATCGCCGCCTGCCTTGCCCGCTGCTGGACAGGGGCTCGGCTGTTGGGCACTGACAATTCCGTGG
TGTTGTCGGGGAAATCATCGTCCTTTCCTTGGCTGCTCGCCTGTGTTGCCACCTGGATTCTGCGCGGGAC
GTCCTTCTGCTACGTCCCTTCGGCCCTCAATCCAGCGGACCTTCCTTCCCGCGGCCTGCTGCCGGCTCTG
CGGCCTCTTCCGCGTCTTCGCCTTCGCCCTCAGACGAGTCGGATCTCCCTTTGGGCCGCCTCCCCGCGTC
GACTTTAAGACCAATGACTTACAAGGCAGCTGTAGATCTTAGCCACTTTTTAAAAGAAAAGGGGGGACTG
GAAGGGCTAATTCACTCCCAACGAAGACAAGATCTGCTTTTTGCTTGTACTGGGTCTCTCTGGTTAGACC
AGATCTGAGCCTGGGAGCTCTCTGGCTAACTAGGGAACCCACTGCTTAAGCCTCAATAAAGCTTGCCTTG
AGTGCTTCAAGTAGTGTGTGCCCGTCTGTTGTGTGACTCTGGTAACTAGAGATCCCTCAGACCCTTTTAG
TCAGTGTGGAAAATCTCTAGCAGTACGTATAGTAGTTCATGTCATCTTATTATTCAGTATTTATAACTTG
CAAAGAAATGAATATCAGAGAGTGAGAGGAACTTGTTTATTGCAGCTTATAATGGTTACAAATAAAGCAA
TAGCATCACAAATTTCACAAATAAAGCATTTTTTTCACTGCATTCTAGTTGTGGTTTGTCCAAACTCATC
AATGTATCTTATCATGTCTGGCTCTAGCTATCCCGCCCCTAACTCCGCCCATCCCGCCCCTAACTCCGCC
CAGTTCCGCCCATTCTCCGCCCCATGGCTGACTAATTTTTTTTATTTATGCAGAGGCCGAGGCCGCCTCG
GCCTCTGAGCTATTCCAGAAGTAGTGAGGAGGCTTTTTTGGAGGCCTAGGGACGTACCCAATTCGCCCTA
TAGTGAGTCGTATTACGCGCGCTCACTGGCCGTCGTTTTACAACGTCGTGACTGGGAAAACCCTGGCGTT
ACCCAACTTAATCGCCTTGCAGCACATCCCCCTTTCGCCAGCTGGCGTAATAGCGAAGAGGCCCGCACCG
ATCGCCCTTCCCAACAGTTGCGCAGCCTGAATGGCGAATGGG
[124 nt withheld, positions 4943-5066]
C
[91 nt withheld, positions 5068-5158]
A
[49 nt withheld, positions 5160-5208]
CCTTTGACGTTGGAGTCCACGTTCTTT
[37 nt withheld, positions 5236-5272]
ACCCTATCTCGGTCTATTCTTTTGATTTATAAGGGATTTTGCCGATTTCGGCCTATTGGTTAAAAAATGA
GCTGATTTAACAAAAATTTAACGCGAATTTTAACAAAATATTAACGCTTACAATTTAGGTGGCACTTTTC
GGGGAAATGTGCGCGGAACCCCTATTTGTTTATTTTTCTAAATACATTCAAATATGTATCCGCTCATGAG
ACAATAACCCTGATAAATGCTTCAATAATATTGAAAAAGGAAGAGTATGAGTATTCAACATTTCCGTGTC
GCCCTTATTCCCTTTTTTGCGGCATTTTGCCTTCCTGTTTTTGCTCACCCAGAAACGCTGGTGAAAGTAA
AAGATGCTGAAGATCAGTTGGGTGCACGAGTGGGTTACATCGAACTGGATCTCAACAGCGGTAAGATCCT
TGAGAGTTTTCGCCCCGAAGAACGTTTTCCAATGATGAGCACTTTTAAAGTTCTGCTATGTGGCGCGGTA
TTATCCCGTATTGACGCCGGGCAAGAGCAACTCGGTCGCCGCATACACTATTCTCAGAATGACTTGGTTG
AGTACTCACCAGTCACAGAAAAGCATCTTACGGATGGCATGACAGTAAGAGAATTATGCAGTGCTGCCAT
AACCATGAGTGATAACACTGCGGCCAACTTACTTCTGACAACGATCGGAGGACCGAAGGAGCTAACCGCT
TTTTTGCACAACATGGGGGATCATGTAACTCGCCTTGATCGTTGGGAACCGGAGCTGAATGAAGCCATAC
CAAACGACGAGCGTGACACCACGATGCCTGTAGCAATGGCAACAACGTTGCGCAAACTATTAACTGGCGA
ACTACTTACTCTAGCTTCCCGGCAACAATTAATAGACTGGATGGAGGCGGATAAAGTTGCAGGACCACTT
CTGCGCTCGGCCCTTCCGGCTGGCTGGTTTATTGCTGATAAATCTGGAGCCGGTGAGCGTGGGTCTCGCG
GTATCATTGCAGCACTGGGGCCAGATGGTAAGCCCTCCCGTATCGTAGTTATCTACACGACGGGGAGTCA
GGCAACTATGGATGAACGAAATAGACAGATCGCTGAGATAGGTGCCTCACTGATTAAGCATTGGTAACTG
TCAGACCAAGTTTACTCATATATACTTTAGATTGATTTAAAACTTCATTTTTAATTTAAAAGGATCTAGG
TGAAGATCCTTTTTGATAATCTCATGACCAAAATCCCTTAACGTGAGTTTTCGTTCCACTGAGCGTCAGA
CCCCGTAGAAAAGATCAAAGGATCTTCTTGAGATCCTTTTTTTCTGCGCGTAATCTGCTGCTTGCAAACA
AAAAAACCACCGCTACCAGCGGTGGTTTGTTTGCCGGATCAAGAGCTACCAACTCTTTTTCCGAAGGTAA
CTGGCTTCAGCAGAGCGCAGATACCAAATACTGTTCTTCTAGTGTAGCCGTAGTTAGGCCACCACTTCAA
GAACTCTGTAGCACCGCCTACATACCTCGCTCTGCTAATCCTGTTACCAGTGGCTGCTGCCAGTGGCGAT
AAGTCGTGTCTTACCGGGTTGGACTCAAGACGATAGTTACCGGATAAGGCGCAGCGGTCGGGCTGAACGG
GGGGTTCGTGCACACAGCCCAGCTTGGAGCGAACGACCTACACCGAACTGAGATACCTACAGCGTGAGCT
ATGAGAAAGCGCCACGCTTCCCGAAGGGAGAAAGGCGGACAGGTATCCGGTAAGCGGCAGGGTCGGAACA
GGAGAGCGCACGAGGGAGCTTCCAGGGGGAAACGCCTGGTATCTTTATAGTCCTGTCGGGTTTCGCCACC
TCTGACTTGAGCGTCGATTTTTGTGATGCTCGTCAGGGGGGCGGAGCCTATGGAAAAACGCCAGCAACGC
GGCCTTTTTACGGTTCCTGGCCTTTTGCTGGCCTTTTGCTCACATGTTCTTTCCTGCGTTATCCCCTGAT
TCTGTGGATAACCGTATTACCGCCTTTGAGTGAGCTGATACCGCTCGCCGCAGCCGAACGACCGAGCGCA
Features (pLannotate 1.2.2; 28 found; start..end, strand, type, name):
      1..27      +  rep_origin     RSF ori (fragment): Plasmids containing the RSF 1030 origin of replication can be propagated in E. coli cells that contain additional plasmids with compatible origins.
     29..121     +  CDS            lacI (fragment): lac repressor; lacI; The lac repressor binds to the lac operator to inhibit transcription in E. coli. This inhibition can be relieved by adding lactose or isopropyl-β-D-thiogalactopyranoside (IPTG).
    134..155     +  protein_bind   CAP binding site: CAP binding activates transcription in the presence of cAMP. E. coli catabolite activator protein
    170..200     +  promoter       lac promoter: promoter for the E. coli lac operon
    208..224     +  protein_bind   lac operator: The lac repressor binds to the lac operator to inhibit transcription in E. coli. This inhibition can be relieved by adding lactose or isopropyl-β-D-thiogalactopyranoside (IPTG). lac repressor encoded by lacI
    269..287     +  promoter       T3 promoter: promoter for bacteriophage T3 RNA polymerase
    315..541     +  promoter       RSV promoter: Rous sarcoma virus enhancer/promoter
    542..722     +  LTR            5' LTR (truncated): truncated 5' long terminal repeat (LTR) from HIV-1
    769..894     +  misc_feature   HIV-1 Ψ: packaging signal of human immunodeficiency virus type 1
    878..1241    +  CDS            HIV-1 gag (fragment): gag protein from human immunodeficiency virus 1; gag
   1387..1620    +  misc_feature   RRE: The Rev response element (RRE) of HIV-1 allows for Rev-dependent mRNA export from the nucleus to the cytoplasm.
   1997..2023    +  CDS            Rev (fragment): human immunodeficiency virus 1 (HIV-1) Rev protein; rev; enhances nuclear export of unspliced and incompletely spliced viral mRNAs
   2027..2267    +  promoter       U6 promoter: RNA polymerase III promoter for human U6 snRNA
   2315..2382    +  misc_RNA       tracrRNA (fragment): trans-activating CRISPR RNA for the Streptococcus pyogenes CRISPR/Cas9 system
   2431..2548    +  misc_feature   cPPT/CTS: central polypurine tract and central termination sequence of HIV-1
   2617..2828    +  promoter       EF-1α core promoter: core promoter for human elongation factor EF-1α
   2854..3453    +  CDS            PuroR (fragment): puromycin N-acetyltransferase; pac from Streptomyces; confers resistance to puromycin
   3469..4057    +  misc_feature   WPRE: woodchuck hepatitis virus posttranscriptional regulatory element
   4108..4127    +  misc_feature   cPPT/CTS (fragment): central polypurine tract and central termination sequence of HIV-1
   4129..4362    +  LTR            3' LTR (ΔU3): self-inactivating 3' long terminal repeat (LTR) from HIV-1
   4440..4561    +  polyA_signal   SV40 poly(A) signal: SV40 polyadenylation signal
   4601..4736    +  rep_origin     SV40 ori: SV40 origin of replication
   4757..4775    -  promoter       T7 promoter: promoter for bacteriophage T7 RNA polymerase
   4783..4938    +  CDS            lacZα (fragment): LacZα fragment of β-galactosidase; lacZ fragment
   4943..5371    +  rep_origin     f1 ori (sequence partly withheld): f1 bacteriophage origin of replication; arrow indicates direction of (+) strand synthesis
   5424..5528    +  promoter       AmpR promoter: bla
   5529..6389    +  CDS            AmpR: β-lactamase; bla; confers resistance to ampicillin, carbenicillin, and related antibiotics
   6560..7148    +  rep_origin     ori: high-copy-number ColE1/pMB1/pBR322/pUC origin of replication
