[The description below was written by a language model from this plasmid's Addgene catalogue record and pLannotate feature annotations shown in this document.]
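Description:
ACTR1A C9.5 gRNA is a third-generation lentiviral CRISPR guide plasmid built on the pLenti-sgRNA backbone and designed to express a single guide RNA against human ACTR1A. It is propagated in E. coli through a high-copy ColE1/pUC-type origin with ampicillin selection (AmpR under its own bla promoter). It also carries an f1 origin, an SV40 origin and remnants of a lac/lacZα cloning region with flanking T3 and T7 promoters. The guide oligonucleotide was inserted between BsmBI sites that were destroyed by cloning. This places the spacer directly downstream of the human U6 RNA polymerase III promoter and upstream of the Streptococcus pyogenes sgRNA scaffold, which is annotated as a tracrRNA fragment. No Cas9 coding sequence appears in the feature table, so the nuclease has to be provided separately in the target cells.

The viral portion follows the usual self-inactivating arrangement. An RSV promoter drives a truncated HIV-1 5' LTR, making genomic RNA production Tat-independent. This is followed by the Ψ packaging signal with a partial gag sequence, the RRE for Rev-dependent export, a cPPT/CTS element, and a ΔU3 3' LTR with an SV40 polyadenylation signal beyond it. Within the provirus, an EF-1α core promoter drives puromycin N-acetyltransferase for selecting transduced mammalian cells, and a WPRE enhances transcript expression.

The plasmid belongs to a guide series used for a large-scale analysis of Cas9 knockouts of cell-cycle genes in human cells. The sequenced record is 7,302 nt, shorter than the 9,151 bp listed for the empty backbone; the record does not explain the difference.
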