Addgene plasmid #90522: ACTR1A C9.5 gRNA
Purpose: 3rd generation lentiviral gRNA plasmid targeting human ACTR1A
Depositing lab: Iain Cheeseman. Depositing organization: Whitehead Institute for Biomedical Research. Publication: Large-Scale Analysis of CRISPR/Cas9 Cell-Cycle Knockouts Reveals the Diversity of p53-Dependent Responses to Cell-Cycle Defects. McKinley KL, Cheeseman IM. Dev Cell. 2017 Feb 27;40(4):405-420.e2. doi: 10.1016/j.devcel.2017.01.012. Epub 2017 Feb 16. PubMed 28216383.
Backbone
  Vector backbone: pLenti-sgRNA
  Backbone manufacturer: Eric Lander & David Sabatini labs (Addgene plasmid #71409)
  Backbone size w/o insert (bp): 9151
  Vector type: Lentiviral, CRISPR
  Selectable markers: Puromycin
Growth in bacteria
  Bacterial resistance: Ampicillin, 100 μg/mL
  Growth temperature: 37°C
  Growth strain: NEB Stable
  Copy number: Unknown
Gene/Insert
  Gene/Insert name: ACTR1A (Guide Designation C9.5) (alt name: pKMKO series)
  gRNA/shRNA sequence: CACCgGGATCCGGTGTGATTAAAGC
  Species: H. sapiens (human)
  Promoter: U6
  Cloning method: Restriction Enzyme; 5′ cloning site BsmBI (destroyed during cloning); 3′ cloning site BsmBI (destroyed during cloning)
  Sequencing primers: 5′ hU6-F (5'-GAGGGCCTATTTCCCATGATT-3'); 3′ EF1a-R (5'-CACGGCGACTACTGCACTTA-3')
Terms and licenses: Academic/Nonprofit Terms; Industry Terms: Not Available to Industry
Depositor comments: Please note that gRNA target sequence listed is not strictly the 20nt spacer sequence, but also contains the 5' BsmBI overhang. For more information about knockout human cell lines generated using this plasmid, please see http://cellcycleknockouts.wi.mit.edu/ .
How to cite: ACTR1A C9.5 gRNA was a gift from Iain Cheeseman (Addgene plasmid # 90522 ; http://n2t.net/addgene:90522 ; RRID:Addgene_90522)
